Addgene plasmid #45036: ZNF668-Flag-D7
Depositing lab: Shiaw-Yih Lin. Depositing organization: University of Texas MD Anderson Cancer Center. Publication: ZNF668 functions as a tumor suppressor by regulating p53 stability and function in breast cancer. Hu R, Peng G, Dai H, Breuer EK, Stemke-Hale K, Li K, Gonzalez-Angulo AM, Mills GB, Lin SY. Cancer Res. 2011 Oct 15;71(20):6524-34. doi: 10.1158/0008-5472.CAN-11-0853. Epub 2011 Aug 18. PubMed 21852383.
Backbone
  Vector backbone: p3XFLAG-CMV
  Backbone manufacturer: sigma
  Backbone size w/o insert (bp): 6400
  Total vector size (bp): 6649
  Vector type: Mammalian Expression
  Selectable markers: Neomycin (select with G418)
Growth in bacteria
  Bacterial resistance: Ampicillin, 100 μg/mL
  Growth temperature: 37°C
  Growth strain: DH5alpha
  Copy number: High Copy
Gene/Insert
  Gene/Insert name: ZNF668 Deletion7
  Species: H. sapiens (human)
  Insert size (bp): 249
  Mutation: contains aa 1-83
  GenBank ID: NM_024706.3
  Entrez Gene: ZNF668
  Tag / fusion protein: FLAG (N terminal on insert)
Terms and licenses: Academic/Nonprofit Terms; Industry Terms: Not Available to Industry
How to cite: ZNF668-Flag-D7 was a gift from Shiaw-Yih Lin (Addgene plasmid # 45036 ; http://n2t.net/addgene:45036 ; RRID:Addgene_45036)
