[The description below was written by a language model from this plasmid's Addgene catalogue record.]
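Description:
ZNF668-Flag-D7 is a mammalian expression plasmid built on the commercial p3XFLAG-CMV backbone, carrying a short truncation fragment of the human zinc finger protein ZNF668. The insert, recorded as "Deletion7," is 249 bp and encodes only amino acids 1–83 of the protein, fused to a FLAG epitope at its N terminus. The total construct is listed at about 6.6 kb, of which roughly 6.4 kb is backbone. The record does not list a promoter explicitly, but the backbone name indicates that expression is driven by the CMV promoter, a strong constitutive element widely used for transient or stable expression in mammalian cells. No feature table accompanies the entry, so details such as the polyadenylation signal, the origin of replication and the exact tag configuration are not documented beyond what the backbone name implies.

The plasmid is maintained in E. coli as a high-copy vector under ampicillin selection. It also carries a neomycin resistance marker, which allows G418 selection of transfected mammalian cells. The FLAG tag allows the fragment to be detected or immunoprecipitated with anti-FLAG antibodies without a ZNF668-specific reagent. As its name suggests, the construct appears to be one of a series of deletion mutants, a design typically used to map which regions of a protein are needed for an interaction or activity. The associated publication describes ZNF668 as a tumor suppressor that regulates p53 stability and function in breast cancer, so this N-terminal fragment was most likely used for domain mapping in that context, although the record does not state the specific experiment.
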