>Addgene plasmid #45036 | ZNF668-Flag-D7 | addgene partial sequence | sequence record 64938 | CMV-F 5'-CGCAAATGGGCGGTAGGCGTG-3'
GAGCTCGTTTAGTGAACCGTCAGAATTAACCATGGACTACAAAGACCATGACGGTGATTATAAAGATCAT
GACATCGATTACAAGGATGACGATGACAAGCTTGGGATGGAAGTGGAGGCTGCAGAGGCCCGGTCCCCAG
CCCCCGGCTACAAGCGCTCGGGCCGCCGCTACAAGTGCCTGTCCTGTACCAAGACATTTCCAAACGCGCC
CAGGGCAGCGCGCCACGCTGCCACACATGGGCCGGCAGACTGCTCTGAAGAGGTGGCCGAGGTGAAGCCA
AAGCCAGAGACAGAAGCTAAGGCAGAGGAAGCCAGTGGGGAGAAGGTGTCAGGCTCCGCGGCCAAGCCTA
GGCCCTGACCGGAATTCATCGATAGATCTGATATCGGTACCAGTCGACTCTAGAGGATCCCGGGTGGCAT
CCCTGTGACCCCTCCCCAGTGCCTCTCCTGGCCCTGGAAGTTGCCACTCCAGTGCCCACCAGCCTTGTCC
TAATAAAATTAAGTTGCATCATTTTGTCTGACTAGGTGTCCTTCTATAATATTATGGGGTGGAGGGGGGT
GGTATGGAGCAAGGGGCAAGTTGGGAAGACAACCTGTAGGGCCTGCGGGGTCTATTGGGAACCAAGCTGG
AGTGCAGTGGCACAATCTTGGCTCACTGCAATCTCCGCCTCCTGGGTTCAAGCGATTCTCCTGCCTCAGC
CTCCCGAGTTGTTGGGAT
